>Addgene plasmid #54052 | mEmerald-C-Src-7 | depositor partial sequence | sequence record 84236 | insert sequence
TCAGATCCGCTAGCGCTACCGGACTCAGATCTCGAGCTCAAGCTTCGAATTCATGGGGAGCAGCAAGAGC
AAGCCCAAGGACCCCAGCCAGCGCCGGCGCAGCCTGGAGCCACCCGACAGCACCCACCACGGGGGATTCC
CAGCCTCGCAGACCCCCAACAAGACAGCAGCCCCCGACACGCACCGCACCCCCAGCCGCTCCTTTGGGAC
CGTGGCCACCGAGCCCAAGCTCTTCGGGGGCTTCAACACTTCTGACACCGTCACGTCGCCGCAGCGTGCC
GGGGCACTGGCTGGCGGCGTCACCACTTTCGTGGCTCTCTATGACTACGAGTCCCGGACTGAAACGGACT
TGTCCTTCAAGAAAGGAGAACGCCTGCAGATTGTCAACAACACGGAAGGTGACTGGTGGCTGGCTCATTC
CCTCACTACAGGACAGACGGGCTACATCCCCAGTAACTATGTCGCGCCCTCAGACTCCATCCAGGCTGAA
GAGTGGTACTTTGGGAAGATCACTCGTCGGGAGTCCGAGCGGCTGCTGCTCAACCCCGAAAACCCCCGGG
GAACCTTCTTGGTCCGGGAGAGCGAGACGACAAAAGGTGCCTATTGCCTCTCCGTTTCTGACTTTGACAA
CGCCAAGGGGCTCAATGTGAAGCACTACAAGATCCGCAAGCTGGACAGCGGCGGCTTCTACATCACCTCA
CGCACACAGTTCAGCAGCCTGCAGCAGCTGGTGGCCTACTACTCCAAACATGCTGATGGCTTGTGCCACC
GCCTGACCAACGTCTGCCCCACGTCCAAGCCCCAGACCCAGGGACTCGCCAAGGACGCGTGGGAAATCCC
CCGGGAGTCGCTGCGGCTGGAGGTGAAGCTGGGGCAGGGCTGCTTTGGAGAGGTCTGGATGGGGACCTGG
AACGGCACCACCAGAGTGGCCATAAAGACTCTGAAGCCCGGCACCATGTCCCCGGAGGCCTTCCTGCAGG
AAGCCCAAGTGATGAAGAAGCTCCGGCATGAGAAGCTGGTTCAGCTGTACGCAGTGGTGTCGGAAGAGCC
CATCTACATCGTCACTGAGTACATGAGCAAGGGGAGCCTCCTGGATTTCCTGAAGGGAGAGATGGGCAAG
TACCTGCGGCTGCCACAGCTCGTCGATATGGCTGCTCAGATTGCATCCGGCATGGCCTATGTGGAGAGGA
TGAACTACGTGCACCGAGACCTGCGGGCGGCCAACATCCTGGTGGGGGAGAACCTGGTGTGCAAGGTGGC
TGACTTTGGGCTGGCACGCCTCATCGAGGACAACGAGTACACAGCACGGCAAGGTGCCAAGTTCCCCATC
AAGTGGACAGCCCCCGAGGCAGCCCTCTATGGCCGGTTCACCATCAAGTCGGATGTCTGGTCCTTCGGCA
TCCTGCTGACTGAGCTGACCACCAAGGGCCGGGTGCCATACCCAGGGATGGTCAACAGGGAGGTGCTGGA
CCAGGTGGAGAGGGGCTACCGCATGCCCTGCCCGCCCGAGTGCCCCGAGTCGCTGCATGACCTCATGTGC
CAGTGCTGGCGGAAGGACCCTGAGGAGCGGCCCACTTTTGAGTACCTGCAGGCCTTCCTGGAGGACTACT
TCACCTCGACAGAGCCCCAGTACCAGCCTGGAGAGAACCTACGGGATCCACCGGTCGCCACCATGGTGAG
CAAGGGCGAGGAGCTGTTCACCGGGGTGGTGCCCATCCTGGTCGAGCTGGACGGCGACGTAAACGGCCAC
AAGTTCAGCGTGTCCGGCGAGGGCGAGGGCGATGCCACCTACGGCAAGCTGACCCTGAAGTTCATCTGCA
CCACCGGCAAGCTGCCCGTGCCCTGGCCCACCCTCGTGACCACCTTGACCTACGGCGTGCAGTGCTTCGC
CCGCTACCCCGACCACATGAAGCAGCACGACTTCTTCAAGTCCGCCATGCCCGAAGGCTACGTCCAGGAG
CGCACCATCTTCTTCAAGGACGACGGCAACTACAAGACCCGCGCCGAGGTGAAGTTCGAGGGCGACACCC
TGGTGAACCGCATCGAGCTGAAGGGCATCGACTTCAAGGAGGACGGCAACATCCTGGGGCACAAGCTGGA
GTACAACTACAACAGCCACAAGGTCTATATCACCGCCGACAAGCAGAAGAACGGCATCAAGGTGAACTTC
AAGACCCGCCACAACATCGAGGACGGCAGCGTGCAGCTCGCCGACCACTACCAGCAGAACACCCCCATCG
GCGACGGCCCCGTGCTGCTGCCCGACAACCACTACCTGAGCACCCAGTCCAAGCTGAGCAAAGACCCCAA
CGAGAAGCGCGATCACATGGTCCTGCTGGAGTTCGTGACCGCCGCCGGGATCACTCTCGGCATGGACGAG
CTGTACAAGTAAGCGGCCGCGACTCTAGATCATA
