>Addgene plasmid #54052 | mEmerald-C-Src-7 | addgene partial sequence | sequence record 87791 | EGFP-N 5'-CGTCGCCGTCCAGCTCGACCAG-3'
GCTCCTCGCCCTTGCTCACCATGGTGGCGACCGGTGGATCCCGTAGGTTCTCTCCAGGCTGGTACTGGGG
CTCTGTCGAGGTGAAGTAGTCCTCCAGGAAGGCCTGCAGGTACTCAAAAGTGGGCCGCTCCTCAGGGTCC
TTCCGCCAGCACTGGCACATGAGGTCATGCAGCGACTCGGGGCACTCGGGCGGGCAGGGCATGCGGTAGC
CCCTCTCCACCTGGTCCAGCACCTCCCTGTTGACCATCCCTGGGTATGGCACCCGGCCCTTGGTGGTCAG
CTCAGTCAGCAGGATGCCGAAGGACCAGACATCCGACTTGATGGTGAACCGGCCATAGAGGGCTGCCTCG
GGGGCTGTCCACTTGATGGGGAACTTGGCACCTTGCCGTGCTGTGTACTCGTTGTCCTCGATGAGGCGTG
CCAGCCCAAAGTCAGCCACCTTGCACACCAGGTTCTCCCCCACCAGGATGTTGGCCGCCCGCAGGTCTCG
GTGCACGTAGTTCATCCTCTCCACATAGGCCATGCCGGATGCAATCTGAGCAGCCATATCGACGAGCTGT
GGCAGCCGCAGGTACTTGCCCATCTCTCCCTTCAGGAAATCCAGGAGGCTCCCCTTGCTCATGTACTCAG
TGACGATGTAGATGGGCTCTTCCGACACCACTGCGTACAGCTGAACCAGCTTCTCATGCCGGAGCTTCTT
CATCACTTGGGCTTCCTGCAGGAAGGCCTCCGGGGACATGGTGCCGGGCTTCAGAGTCTTTATGGCCACT
CTGGTGGTGCCGTTCCAGGTCCCCATCCAGACCTCTCCAAAGCAGCCCTGCCCCAGCTTCACCTCCAGCC
GCAGCGACTCCCGGGG
