[The description below was written by a language model from this plasmid's Addgene catalogue record.]
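Description:
mEmerald-C-Src-7 is a mammalian expression plasmid that produces chicken (G. gallus) c-Src, a non-receptor tyrosine kinase, fused to the green fluorescent protein mEmerald. It is built on an mEmerald backbone of about 4.75 kb (excluding the insert). The fusion is driven by the CMV promoter, a strong constitutive promoter in most mammalian cell lines. The sequencing primer sites listed (a CMV forward primer and an SV40 polyA reverse primer) suggest that the expression cassette ends in an SV40 polyadenylation signal. The mEmerald tag is recorded as C-terminal and carried on the backbone, so the Src coding sequence sits upstream of the fluorescent protein. This would leave the N-terminus of Src free, which matters because that end normally carries the lipid modification directing the kinase to membranes. The "7" in the name may refer to the linker between the two parts, but the record does not state this, nor does it give the cloning method or the insert size.

The plasmid is maintained at high copy in E. coli under kanamycin selection. It also carries a neomycin resistance marker, allowing G418 selection of stably transfected mammalian cells. No feature table is provided, so the origins of replication and other backbone elements cannot be confirmed.

The construct serves as a live-cell fluorescent localization marker. The depositor reports labelling of membranes and vesicles, with excitation at 487 nm and emission at 509 nm. The associated publication concerns three-dimensional imaging of living cells by Bessel beam plane illumination microscopy, which fits its use as a fluorescence imaging probe.
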