Addgene plasmid #54052: mEmerald-C-Src-7
Purpose: Localization: Membrane/Vesicles, Excitation: 487, Emission: 509
Depositing lab: Michael Davidson. Depositing organization: Florida State University, Tallahassee. Publication: Rapid three-dimensional isotropic imaging of living cells using Bessel beam plane illumination. Planchon TA, Gao L, Milkie DE, Davidson MW, Galbraith JA, Galbraith CG, Betzig E. Nat Methods. 2011 May;8(5):417-23. doi: 10.1038/nmeth.1586. Epub 2011 Mar 4. PubMed 21378978.
Backbone
  Vector backbone: mEmerald
  Backbone size w/o insert (bp): 4750
  Vector type: Mammalian Expression
  Selectable markers: Neomycin (select with G418)
Growth in bacteria
  Bacterial resistance: Kanamycin, 50 μg/mL
  Growth temperature: 37°C
  Growth strain: DH5alpha
  Copy number: High Copy
Gene/Insert
  Gene/Insert name: C-Src (alt name: XM_001232484.1)
  Species: G. gallus (chicken)
  Promoter: CMV
  Tag / fusion protein: mEmerald (C terminal on backbone)
  Cloning method: Unknown
  Sequencing primers: 5′ CMV-F; 3′ SV40pA-R
Terms and licenses: Academic/Nonprofit Terms; Industry Terms
Depositor comments: . Excitation = 487; Emission = 509. Localization data: Membrane/Vesicles
How to cite: mEmerald-C-Src-7 was a gift from Michael Davidson (Addgene plasmid # 54052 ; http://n2t.net/addgene:54052 ; RRID:Addgene_54052)
